Addgene plasmid #187022: iRFP670-KASH2ext
Purpose: Control for inducible disruption of LINC Complex
Depositing lab: Jan Lammerding. Depositing organization: Cornell University.
Backbone
  Vector backbone: pPB
  Vector type: Mammalian Expression
Growth in bacteria
  Bacterial resistance: Ampicillin, 100 μg/mL
  Growth temperature: 37°C
  Growth strain: DH5alpha
  Copy number: High Copy
Gene/Insert
  Gene/Insert name: KASH2ext
  Species: M. musculus (mouse)
  Tag / fusion protein: iRFP670 (N terminal on insert)
  Cloning method: Gibson Cloning
Terms and licenses: Academic/Nonprofit Terms; Industry Terms: Not Available to Industry
Depositor comments: Inducible construct via doxycycline addition
How to cite: iRFP670-KASH2ext was a gift from Jan Lammerding (Addgene plasmid # 187022 ; http://n2t.net/addgene:187022 ; RRID:Addgene_187022)
