[The description below was written by a language model from this plasmid's Addgene catalogue record and pLannotate feature annotations shown in this document.]
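Description:
iRFP670-KASH2ext is a doxycycline-inducible mammalian expression plasmid built on a pPB backbone. That name usually denotes a piggyBac transposon vector, although the feature table does not annotate any transposon terminal repeats. It is propagated in E. coli as a high-copy plasmid through a ColE1/pUC-type origin and is selected with ampicillin via the β-lactamase gene and its own promoter.

The payload is an all-in-one Tet-On arrangement. A tetracycline response element with seven tetO copies, joined to a minimal CMV promoter and followed by a chimeric β-globin/immunoglobulin intron, drives an open reading frame encoding the near-infrared fluorescent protein iRFP670, which needs biliverdin as a cofactor. iRFP670 is fused at its C-terminus to the insert, which is catalogued as mouse KASH2ext. The automated annotation labels this short C-terminal segment as a fragment resembling human SYNE3, probably because KASH domains are conserved among nesprins; the catalogue entry is the better guide to its identity. An SV40 polyadenylation signal lies downstream across the plasmid junction, next to short ble and small t antigen fragments that look like cloning remnants.

A separate constitutive cassette uses the EF-1α core promoter with intron A to express the reverse transactivator rtTA3. An EMCV IRES links it to NeoR/KanR for G418 selection of mammalian cells, and the cassette ends in a bGH poly(A) signal. Adding doxycycline lets rtTA3 bind the response element and switch on the fusion.

The stated purpose is to serve as a control for inducible disruption of the LINC complex. The "ext" name suggests an extended KASH domain, but the record does not describe the modification or how it affects LINC complex binding.
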