Features (pLannotate 1.2.2; 19 found; start..end, strand, type, name):
     71..229     +  CDS            ble (fragment): BLE_KLEPN - Experimental evidence at protein level: Swiss-Prot protein existence level 1. Binding protein with a strong affinity to the bleomycin family of antibiotics. Binds to CL990; an antimitotic-antibiotic compound. From Klebsiella pneumoniae.
    224..305     +  polyA_signal   SV40 poly(A) signal: SV40 polyadenylation signal
    361..427     +  CDS            small t antigen (fragment): SV40 (simian virus 40) small t antigen
    453..664     +  promoter       EF-1α core promoter: core promoter for human elongation factor EF-1α
    665..1603    +  intron         EF-1α intron A: intron upstream of the start codon of human EF-1α
   1670..2367    +  CDS            rtTA3 (fragment): reverse tetracycline transactivator 3 activates expression from Tet-responsive promoters in the presence of doxycycline
   2297..2407    +  CDS            VP48: 3 tandem repeats of the minimal activation domain of herpes simplex virus VP16 (Cheng et al., 2013)
   2546..3008    +  misc_feature   IRES: internal ribosome entry site (IRES) of the encephalomyocarditis virus (EMCV)
   3022..3825    +  CDS            NeoR/KanR: aminoglycoside phosphotransferase from Tn5; aph(3')-II (or nptII); confers resistance to neomycin, kanamycin, and G418 (Geneticin®)
   3839..4063    +  polyA_signal   bGH poly(A) signal: bovine growth hormone polyadenylation signal
   4388..4976    -  rep_origin     ori: high-copy-number ColE1/pMB1/pBR322/pUC origin of replication
   5147..6007    -  CDS            AmpR: β-lactamase; bla; confers resistance to ampicillin, carbenicillin, and related antibiotics
   6008..6112    -  promoter       AmpR promoter: bla
   6491..6761    +  protein_bind   tetracycline response element: contains seven copies of the tetracycline operator tetO tetracycline repressor TetR
   6772..6789    +  misc_feature   MCS (fragment): pUC18/19 multiple cloning site
   6794..6832    +  promoter       minimal CMV promoter: human cytomegalovirus (CMV) immediate early promoter
   7064..7196    +  intron         chimeric intron: chimera between introns from human β-globin and immunoglobulin heavy chain genes
   7246..8178    +  CDS            iRFP670: iRFP670 is a basic (constitutively fluorescent) near ir fluorescent protein published in 2013, derived from Rhodopseudomonas palustris CGA009. It has low acid sensitivity. It requires the cofactor biliverdin for fluorescence.
   8212..8388    +  CDS            SYNE3 (fragment): SYNE3_HUMAN - Also known as C14orf139 From Homo sapiens (Human).
>Addgene plasmid #187022 | iRFP670-KASH2ext | addgene full sequence | sequence record 367188 | Addgene NGS Result
CTGCAGATATCCAGCACAGTGGCGGCCGCTCGAGTCTAGAGGGCCCGTTTAAACCCGCTGATCAATCGAA
ATGACCGACCAAGCGACGCCCAACCTGCCATCACGAGATTTCGATTCCACCGCCGCCTTCTATGAAAGGT
TGGGCTTCGGAATCGTTTTCCGGGACGCCGGCTGGATGATCCTCCAGCGCGGGGATCTCATGCTGGAGTT
CTTCGCCCACCCCAACTTGTTTATTGCAGCTTATAATGGTTACAAATAAAGCAATAGCATCACAAATTTC
ACAAATAAAGCATTTTTTTCACTGCATTCTAGTTGTGGTTTGTCCAAACTCATCAATGCTCGACGATAAG
CTTTGCAAAGATGGATAAAGTTTTAAACAGAGAGGAATCTTTGCAGCTAATGGACCTTCTAGGTCTTGAA
AGGAGTGGGAATTGGCTCCGGTGCCCGTCAGTGGGCAGAGCGCACATCGCCCACAGTCCCCGAGAAGTTG
GGGGGAGGGGTCGGCAATTGATCCGGTGCCTAGAGAAGGTGGCGCGGGGTAAACTGGGAAAGTGATGTCG
TGTACTGGCTCCGCCTTTTTCCCGAGGGTGGGGGAGAACCGTATATAAGTGCAGTAGTCGCCGTGAACGT
TCTTTTTCGCAACGGGTTTGCCGCCAGAACACAGGTAAGTGCCGTGTGTGGTTCCCGCGGGCCTGGCCTC
TTTACGGGTTATGGCCCTTGCGTGCCTTGAATTACTTCCACCTGGCTGCAGTACGTGATTCTTGATCCCG
AGCTTCGGGTTGGAAGTGGGTGGGAGAGTTCGAGGCCTTGCGCTTAAGGAGCCCCTTCGCCTCGTGCTTG
AGTTGAGGCCTGGCCTGGGCGCTGGGGCCGCCGCGTGCGAATCTGGTGGCACCTTCGCGCCTGTCTCGCT
GCTTTCGATAAGTCTCTAGCCATTTAAAATTTTTGATGACCTGCTGCGACGCTTTTTTTCTGGCAAGATA
GTCTTGTAAATGCGGGCCAAGATCTGCACACTGGTATTTCGGTTTTTGGGGCCGCGGGCGGCGACGGGGC
CCGTGCGTCCCAGCGCACATGTTCGGCGAGGCGGGGCCTGCGAGCGCGGCCACCGAGAATCGGACGGGGG
TAGTCTCAAGCTGGCCGGCCTGCTCTGGTGCCTGGCCTCGCGCCGCCGTGTATCGCCCCGCCCTGGGCGG
CAAGGCTGGCCCGGTCGGCACCAGTTGCGTGAGCGGAAAGATGGCCGCTTCCCGGCCCTGCTGCAGGGAG
CTCAAAATGGAGGACGCGGCGCTCGGGAGAGCGGGCGGGTGAGTCACCCACACAAAGGAAAAGGGCCTTT
CCGTCCTCAGCCGTCGCTTCATGTGACTCCACGGAGTACCGGGCGCCGTCCAGGCACCTCGATTAGTTCT
CGAGCTTTTGGAGTACGTCGTCTTTAGGTTGGGGGGAGGGGTTTTATGCGATGGAGTTTCCCCACACTGA
GTGGGTGGAGACTGAAGTTAGGCCAGCTTGGCACTTGATGTAATTCTCCTTGGAATTTGCCCTTTTTGAG
TTTGGATCTTGGTTCATTCTCAAGCCTCAGACAGTGGTTCAAAGTTTTTTTCTTCCATTTCAGGTGTCGT
GAGGAATTTCGACATTTAAATTTAATTAATCTCGACGGTATCGGTTGGGATCTGCCACCATGTCCAGACT
GGACAAGAGCAAAGTCATAAACGGCGCTCTGGAATTACTCAATGGAGTCGGTATCGAAGGCCTGACGACA
AGGAAACTCGCTCAAAAGCTGGGAGTTGAGCAGCCTACCCTGTACTGGCACGTGAAGAACAAGCGGGCCC
TGCTCGATGCCCTGCCAATCGAGATGCTGGACAGGCATCATACCCACTTCTGCCCCCTGGAAGGCGAGTC
ATGGCAAGACTTTCTGCGGAACAACGCCAAGTCATTCCGCTGTGCTCTCCTCTCACATCGCGACGGGGCT
AAAGTGCATCTCGGCACCCGCCCAACAGAGAAACAGTACGAAACCCTGGAAAATCAGCTCGCGTTCCTGT
GTCAGCAAGGCTTCTCCCTGGAGAACGCACTGTACGCTCTGTCCGCCGTGGGCCACTTTACACTGGGCTG
CGTATTGGAGGAACAGGAGCATCAAGTAGCAAAAGAGGAAAGAGAGACACCTACCACCGATTCTATGCCC
CCACTTCTGAGACAAGCAATTGAGCTGTTCGACCGGCAGGGAGCCGAACCTGCCTTCCTTTTCGGCCTGG
AACTAATCATATGTGGCCTGGAGAAACAGCTAAAGTGCGAAAGCGGCGGGCCGGCCGACGCCCTTGACGA
TTTTGACTTAGACATGCTCCCAGCCGATGCCCTTGACGACTTTGACCTTGATATGCTGCCTGCTGACGCT
CTTGACGATTTTGACCTTGACATGCTCCCCGGCTAACCCAAACCCGCTGATCCGCCCCTCTCCCTCCCCC
CCCCCTAACGTTACTGGCCGAAGCCGCTTGGAATAAGGCCGGTGTGCGTTTGTCTATATGTTATTTTCCA
CCATATTGCCGTCTTTTGGCAATGTGAGGGCCCGGAAACCTGGCCCTGTCTTCTTGACGAGCATTCCTAG
GGGTCTTTCCCCTCTCGCCAAAGGAATGCAAGGTCTGTTGAATGTCGTGAAGGAAGCAGTTCCTCTGGAA
GCTTCTTGAAGACAAACAACGTCTGTAGCGACCCTTTGCAGGCAGCGGAACCCCCCACCTGGCGACAGGT
GCCTCTGCGGCCAAAAGCCACGTGTATAAGATACACCTGCAAAGGCGGCACAACCCCAGTGCCACGTTGT
GAGTTGGATAGTTGTGGAAAGAGTCAAATGGCTCTCCTCAAGCGTATTCAACAAGGGGCTGAAGGATGCC
CAGAAGGTACCCCATTGTATGGGATCTGATCTGGGGCCTCGGTGCACATGCTTTACATGTGTTTAGTCGA
GGTTAAAAAAACGTCTAGGCCCCCCGAACCACGGGGACGTGGTTTTCCTTTGAAAAACACGATGATAATA
TGGCCACAACCATGGGATCGGCCATTGAACAAGATGGATTGCACGCAGGTTCTCCGGCCGCTTGGGTGGA
GAGGCTATTCGGCTATGACTGGGCACAACAGACAATCGGCTGCTCTGATGCCGCCGTGTTCCGGCTGTCA
GCGCAGGGGCGCCCGGTTCTTTTTGTCAAGACCGACCTGTCCGGTGCCCTGAATGAACTGCAGGACGAGG
CAGCGCGGCTATCGTGGCTGGCCACGACGGGCGTTCCTTGCGCAGCTGTGCTCGACGTTGTCACTGAAGC
GGGAAGGGACTGGCTGCTATTGGGCGAAGTGCCGGGGCAGGATCTCCTGTCATCTCACCTTGCTCCTGCC
GAGAAAGTATCCATCATGGCTGATGCAATGCGGCGGCTGCATACGCTTGATCCGGCTACCTGCCCATTCG
ACCACCAAGCGAAACATCGCATCGAGCGAGCACGTACTCGGATGGAAGCCGGTCTTGTCGATCAGGATGA
TCTGGACGAAGAGCATCAGGGGCTCGCGCCAGCCGAACTGTTCGCCAGGCTCAAGGCGCGCATGCCCGAC
GGCGAGGATCTCGTCGTGACCCATGGCGATGCCTGCTTGCCGAATATCATGGTGGAAAATGGCCGCTTTT
CTGGATTCATCGACTGTGGCCGGCTGGGTGTGGCGGACCGCTATCAGGACATAGCGTTGGCTACCCGTGA
TATTGCTGAAGAGCTTGGCGGCGAATGGGCTGACCGCTTCCTCGTGCTTTACGGTATCGCCGCTCCCGAT
TCGCAGCGCATCGCCTTCTATCGCCTTCTTGACGAGTTCTTCTGATGATCAGCCTCGACTGTGCCTTCTA
GTTGCCAGCCATCTGTTGTTTGCCCCTCCCCCGTGCCTTCCTTGACCCTGGAAGGTGCCACTCCCACTGT
CCTTTCCTAATAAAATGAGGAAATTGCATCGCATTGTCTGAGTAGGTGTCATTCTATTCTGGGGGGTGGG
GTGGGGCAGGACAGCAAGGGGGAGGATTGGGAAGACAATAGCAGGCATGCTGGGGATGCGGTGGGCTCTA
TGGCATCGATGCTAGTTAAAAGTTTTGTTACTTTATAGAAGAAATTTTGAGTTTTTGTTTTTTTTTAATA
AATAAATAAACATAAATAAATTGTTTGTTGAATTTATTATTAGTATGTAAGTGTAAATATAATAAAACTT
AATATCTATTCAAATTAATAAATAAACCTCGATATACAGACCGATAAAACACATGCGTCAATTTTACGCA
TGATTATCTTTAACGTACGTCACAATATGATTATCTTTCTAGGGTTAATCTAGTATACGCGTGAGCAAAA
GGCCAGCAAAAGGCCAGGAACCGTAAAAAGGCCGCGTTGCTGGCGTTTTTCCATAGGCTCCGCCCCCCTG
ACGAGCATCACAAAAATCGACGCTCAAGTCAGAGGTGGCGAAACCCGACAGGACTATAAAGATACCAGGC
GTTTCCCCCTGGAAGCTCCCTCGTGCGCTCTCCTGTTCCGACCCTGCCGCTTACCGGATACCTGTCCGCC
TTTCTCCCTTCGGGAAGCGTGGCGCTTTCTCATAGCTCACGCTGTAGGTATCTCAGTTCGGTGTAGGTCG
TTCGCTCCAAGCTGGGCTGTGTGCACGAACCCCCCGTTCAGCCCGACCGCTGCGCCTTATCCGGTAACTA
TCGTCTTGAGTCCAACCCGGTAAGACACGACTTATCGCCACTGGCAGCAGCCACTGGTAACAGGATTAGC
AGAGCGAGGTATGTAGGCGGTGCTACAGAGTTCTTGAAGTGGTGGCCTAACTACGGCTACACTAGAAGAA
CAGTATTTGGTATCTGCGCTCTGCTGAAGCCAGTTACCTTCGGAAAAAGAGTTGGTAGCTCTTGATCCGG
CAAACAAACCACCGCTGGTAGCGGTGGTTTTTTTGTTTGCAAGCAGCAGATTACGCGCAGAAAAAAAGGA
TCTCAAGAAGATCCTTTGATCTTTTCTACGGGGTCTGACGCTCAGTGGAACGAAAACTCACGTTAAGGGA
TTTTGGTCATGAGATTATCAAAAAGGATCTTCACCTAGATCCTTTTAAATTAAAAATGAAGTTTTAAATC
AATCTAAAGTATATATGAGTAAACTTGGTCTGACAGTTACCAATGCTTAATCAGTGAGGCACCTATCTCA
GCGATCTGTCTATTTCGTTCATCCATAGTTGCCTGACTCCCCGTCGTGTAGATAACTACGATACGGGAGG
GCTTACCATCTGGCCCCAGTGCTGCAATGATACCGCGAGACCCACGCTCACCGGCTCCAGATTTATCAGC
AATAAACCAGCCAGCCGGAAGGGCCGAGCGCAGAAGTGGTCCTGCAACTTTATCCGCCTCCATCCAGTCT
ATTAATTGTTGCCGGGAAGCTAGAGTAAGTAGTTCGCCAGTTAATAGTTTGCGCAACGTTGTTGCCATTG
CTACAGGCATCGTGGTGTCACGCTCGTCGTTTGGTATGGCTTCATTCAGCTCCGGTTCCCAACGATCAAG
GCGAGTTACATGATCCCCCATGTTGTGCAAAAAAGCGGTTAGCTCCTTCGGTCCTCCGATCGTTGTCAGA
AGTAAGTTGGCCGCAGTGTTATCACTCATGGTTATGGCAGCACTGCATAATTCTCTTACTGTCATGCCAT
CCGTAAGATGCTTTTCTGTGACTGGTGAGTACTCAACCAAGTCATTCTGAGAATAGTGTATGCGGCGACC
GAGTTGCTCTTGCCCGGCGTCAATACGGGATAATACCGCGCCACATAGCAGAACTTTAAAAGTGCTCATC
ATTGGAAAACGTTCTTCGGGGCGAAAACTCTCAAGGATCTTACCGCTGTTGAGATCCAGTTCGATGTAAC
CCACTCGTGCACCCAACTGATCTTCAGCATCTTTTACTTTCACCAGCGTTTCTGGGTGAGCAAAAACAGG
AAGGCAAAATGCCGCAAAAAAGGGAATAAGGGCGACACGGAAATGTTGAATACTCATACTCTTCCTTTTT
CAATATTATTGAAGCATTTATCAGGGTTATTGTCTCATGAGCGGATACATATTTGAATGTATTTAGAAAA
ATAAACAAATAGGGGTTCCGCGCACATTTCCCCGAAAAGTGCCACCGCTAGATTAACCCTAGAAAGATAG
TCTGCGTAAAATTGACGCATGCATTCTTGAAATATTGCTCTCTCTTTCTAAATAGCGCGAATCCGTCGCT
GTGCATTTAGGACATCTCAGTCGCCGCTTGGAGCTCCCGTGAGGCGTGCTTGTCAATGCGGTAAGTGTCA
CTGATTTTGAACTATAACGACCGCGTGAGTCAAAATGACGCATGATTATCTTTTACGTGACTTTTAAGAT
TTAACTCATACGATAATTATATTGTTATTTCATGTTCTACTTACGTGATAACTTATTATATATATATTTT
CTTGTTATAGATATCGGGTCAGCTTGGCCTAGCGCTGTCGAGTTTACCACTCCCTATCAGTGATAGAGAA
AAGTGAAAGTCGAGTTTACCACTCCCTATCAGTGATAGAGAAAAGTGAAAGTCGAGTTTACCACTCCCTA
TCAGTGATAGAGAAAAGTGAAAGTCGAGTTTACCACTCCCTATCAGTGATAGAGAAAAGTGAAAGTCGAG
TTTACCACTCCCTATCAGTGATAGAGAAAAGTGAAAGTCGAGYTYACCACTCCCTATCAGTGATAGAGAA
AAGTGAAAGTCGAGTTTACCACTCCCTATCAGTGATAGAGAAAAGTGAAAGTCGAGCTCGGTACCCGGGT
CGAGGTAGGCGTGTACGGTGGGAGGCCTATATAAGCAGAGCTCGTTTAGTGAACCGTCAGATCGCCTGGA
GACGCCATCCACGCTGTTTTGACCTCCATAGAAGACACCGGGACCGATCCAGCCTCCGCGGAATTTGATT
AGCTTTATTGCGGTAGTTTATCACAGTTAAATTGCTAACGCAGTCAGTGCTTCTGACACAACAGTCTCGA
ACTTAAGCTGCAGTGACTCTCTTAAGGTAGCCTTGCAGAAGTTGGTCGTGAGGCACTGGGCAGGTAAGTA
TCAAGGTTACAAGACAGGTTTAAGGAGACCAATAGAAACTGGGCTTGTCGAGACAGAGAAGACTCTTGCG
TTTCTGATAGGCACCTATTGGTCTTACTGACATCCACTTTGCCTTTCTCTCCACAGGTGTCCACTCCCAG
TTCAATTACAGCTCTTAAGGCTAGAGGATCCCACCATGGCGCGTAAGGTCGATCTCACCTCCTGCGATCG
CGAGCCGATCCACATCCCCGGCAGCATTCAGCCGTGCGGCTGCCTGCTAGCCTGCGACGCGCAGGCGGTG
CGGATCACGCGCATTACGGAAAATGCCGGCGCGTTCTTTGGACGCGAAACTCCGCGGGTCGGTGAGCTAC
TCGCCGATTACTTCGGCGAGACCGAAGCCCATGCGCTGCGCAACGCACTGGCGCAGTCCTCCGATCCAAA
GCGACCGGCGCTGATCTTCGGTTGGCGCGACGGCCTGACCGGCCGCACCTTCGACATCTCACTGCATCGC
CATGACGGTACATCGATCATCGAGTTCGAGCCTGCGGCGGCCGAACAGGCCGACAATCCGCTGCGGCTGA
CGCGGCAGATCATCGCGCGCACCAAAGAACTGAAGTCGCTCGAAGAGATGGCCGCACGGGTGCCGCGCTA
TCTGCAGGCGATGCTCGGCTATCACCGCGTGATGTTGTACCGCTTCGCGGACGACGGCTCCGGGATGGTG
ATCGGCGAGGCGAAGCGCAGCGACCTCGAGAGCTTTCTCGGTCAGCACTTTCCGGCGTCGCTGGTCCCGC
AGCAGGCGCGGCTACTGTACTTGAAGAACGCGATCCGCGTGGTCTCGGATTCGCGCGGCATCAGCAGCCG
GATCGTGCCCGAGCACGACGCCTCCGGCGCCGCGCTCGATCTGTCGTTCGCGCACCTGCGCAGCATCTCG
CCCTGCCATCTCGAATTTCTGCGGAACATGGGCGTCAGCGCCTCGATGTCGCTGTCGATCATCATTGACG
GCACGCTATGGGGATTGATCATCTGTCATCATTACGAGCCGCGTGCCGTGCCGATGGCGCAGCGCGTCGC
GGCCGAAATGTTCGCCGACTTCTTATCGCTGCACTTCACCGCCGCCCACCACCAACGTTCCGGACTCAGA
TCTAGCTCCCAGCCTAGACGATCCTTCCTCTCAAGGGTGATCAGGGCAGCGCTACCGTTGCAGCTGCTTC
TGCTGCTGCTGCTGCTCCTGGCCTGCCTGCTACCTGCCTCTGAAGATGACTACAGCTGCACCCAGGCCAA
CAACTTTGCCCGATCCTTCTACCCCATGCTGCGGTACACCAACGGGCCACCTCCCACCGCTGCATAGGAA
TT
